>Addgene plasmid #170010 | pAM006 | addgene full sequence | sequence record 335938 | Addgene NGS Result
GATGTAAACATTGTGGCTGTTAAAATTGTATTCCAGCTTATGGCCCAGGATATTGCCGTCTTCTTTAAAG
TCAATGCCTTTCAGCTCAATGCGGTTTACCAGGGTATCGCCTTCAAATTTCACTTCCGCACGCGTTTTGT
ACGTGCCGTCATCCTTAAAGGAAATCGTGCGTTCCTGCACATAGCCTTCCGGCATGGCGGACTTGAAGAA
GTCATGCTGCTTCATATGGTCCGGATAACGAGCAAAGCACTGAACACCATAAGTCAGCGTCGTTACCAGA
GTCGGCCAAGGTACCGGCAGTTTACCAGTAGTACAGATGAACTTCAGCGTCAGTTTACCATTAGTTGCGT
CACCTTCACCCTCGCCACGCACGGAAAACTTATGACCGTTGACATCACCATCCAGTTCCACCAGAATAGG
GACGACACCAGTGAACAGCTCTTCGCCTTTACGCATCTAGTATTTCTCCTCTTTAACAACTCCTTAATAC
TACTTATTATTTACGGTGTGTTTAAACACCTGCAGTACCGATCCGGCATTCAGTTATCGCCACTATGCCG
AATCGACAAAACCACGAATAATTCACCGCTATCGCTCCTGATGTGTTTACTTCCTGAAAGATATTTTTAC
TACCGAAGCACTCTATCGCTCATTTAGGTAACCGGTTCTACAATGTCATCTAACTTTTATAGATTTGAAT
GCTAATTTTTCTCACGCATATATATTTAACAGAAACCATAAAGTGTTTAGCCACTATAGAACAACAAATC
ACCCATGCAACATTTTGATATTTAAAGAGAAAATCTCACAACCACATTAAGAAACTTGACACCGTTCGGC
TAAAAACATGTCATTAAGCAAACTCGCCATATAATCAGAACATATCGCATTGTGCTTCACAGTCCTCACG
TGACGCTCCATCCGCAATACGGTTATATGCCATCGCAGGCGCTGTAATCATATTCACGATGATGCTTAGC
ACGCTTTATTCCCGCTCCGATTTAATCTTTTAATATATCTATCAGTTACAACATTTCTTGTTATATTATA
AGAATAGAATCAACACCACAATTCCAACATAAATATCACCTGTGTTTAGAGAGAATTTACATTCCAAAAA
AATTCCGACGTCGGCCGTAGGCGTCGGAGATTCCGGAGCGTAATAGGGAGTAGACGGAACGCGGAAGCGA
TAAAAATTCTGCCTCGTGATACGCCTATTTTTATAGGTTAATGTCATGATAATAATGGTTTATTAGACGT
CAGGTGGCACCATGGGAAATGTGCGCGGAACCCCTATTTGTTTATTTTTCTAAATACATTAAAATATGTA
TCCGCTCATGAGACAATAACCCTGATAAATGCTTCAATAATATTGAAAAAGGAAGAGTATGAGTATTCAA
CATTTCAGTGTCGCCCTTATTCCCTTTTTTGCGGCATTTTGCCTTCCTGTTTTTGCTCACCCAGAAACGC
TGGTGAAAGTAAAAGATGCTGAAGATCAGTTGGGTGCACGAGTGGGTTACATCGAACTGGATCTCAACAG
CGGTAAGATCCTTGAGAGTTTTCGCCCCGAAGAACGTTTTCCAATGATGAGCACTTTTAAAGTTCTGCTA
TGTGGCGCGGTATTATACCGTATTGACGCCGGGCAAGAGCAACTCGGTCGCCGCATACACTATTCTCAGA
ATGACTTGGTTGAGTACTCACCAGTAACAGAAAAGCATCTTACGGATGGCATGACAGTAAGAGAATTATG
CAGTGCTGCCATAACCATGAGTGATAACACTGCGGCCAACTTACTTCTGACAACGATCGGAGGACCGAAG
GAGCTAACCGCTTTTTTGCACAACATGGGGGATCATGTAACTCGCCTTGATCGTTGGGAACCGGAGCTGA
ATGAAGCCATACCAAACGACGAGCGTGACACCACGATGCCTGTAGCAATGGCAACAACGTTGCGCAAACT
ATTAACTGGCGAACTACTTACTCTAGCTTCCCGGCAACAATTAATAGACTGGATGGAGGCGGATAAAGTT
GCAGGACCACTTCTGCGCTCGGCCCTTCCGGCTGGCTGGTTTATTGCTGATAAATCTGGAGCCGGTGAGC
GTGGATCACGCGGTATCATTGCAGCACTGGGGCCAGATGGTAAGCCCTCCCGTATCGTAGTTATCTACAC
GACGGGGAGTCAGGCAACTATGGATGAACGAAATAGACAGATCGCTGAGATAGGTGCCTCACTGATTAAG
CATTGGTAACTGTCAGACCAAGTTTACGAGCTCGCTTGGACTCCTGTTGATAGATCCAGTAATGACATCA
GAACTCCATCTGGATTTGTTCAGAACGCTCGGTTGCCGCCGGGCGTTTTTTATTGGTGAGAATCCAAGCA
CTAGGGACAGTAAGACGGGTAAGCCTGTTGATGATACCGCTGCCTTACTGGGTGCATTAGCCAGTCTGAA
TGACCTGTCACGGGATAATCCGAAGTGGTCAGACTGGAAAATCAGAGGGCAGGAACTGCTGAACAGCAAA
AAGTCAGATAGCACCACATAGCAGACCAGCCATAAAACGCCCTGAGAAGCCCGTGACGGGCTTTTCTTGT
ATTATGGGTAGTTTCCTTGCATGAATCCATAAAAGGCGCCTGTAGTGCCATTTACCCACATTCACTGCCA
GAGCCGTGAGCGCAGCGAACTGAATGTCACGAAAAAGACAGCGACTCAGGTGCCTGATGGTCGGAGACAA
AAGGAATATTAAGCGATTTGCACGAGCTTGCGAGGGTGCTACTTAAGCCTTTAGGGTTTTAAGGTCTGTT
TTGTAGAGGAGCAAACAGCGTTTGCGACATCCTTTTGTAATACTGCGGAACTGACTAAAGTAGTGAGTTA
TACACAGGGCTGGGATCTATTCTTTTTATCTTTTTTTATTCTTTCTTTATTCTATAAATTATAACCACTT
GAATATAAACAAAAAAAACACACAAAGGTCTAGCGGAATTTACAGAGGGTCTAGCAGAATTTACAAGTTT
TCCAGCAAAGGTCTAGCAGAATTTACAGATACCCACAACTCAAAGGAAAAGGACATGTAATTATCATTGA
CTAGCCCATCTCAATTGGTATAGTGATTAAAATCACCTAGACCAATTGAGATGTATGTCTGAATTAGTTG
TTTTCAAAGCAAATGAACTAGCGATTAGTCGCTATGACTTAACGGAGCATGAAACCAAGCTAATTTTATG
CTGTGTGGCACTACTCAACCCCACTATTGAAAACCCTACAAGGAAAGAACGGACGGTATCGTTCACTTAT
AACCAATACGCTCAGATGATGAACATCAGTAGGGAAAATGCTTATGGTGTATTAGCTAAAGCAACCAGAG
AGCTGATGACGAGAACTGTGGAAATCATGAATCCTTTGGTTAAAGGCTTTGAGATTTTCCAGTGGACAAA
CTATGCCAAGTTCTCAAGCGAAAAATTAGAATTAGTTTTTAGTGAAGAGATATTGCCTTATCTTTTCCAG
TTAAAAAAATTCATAAAATATAATCTGGAACATGTTAAGTCTTTTGAAAACAAATACTCTATGAGGATTT
ATGAGTGGTTATTAAAAGAACTAACACAAAAGAAAACTCACAAGGCAAATATAGAGATTAGCCTTGATGA
ATTTAAGTTCATGTTAATGCTTGAAAATAACTACCATGAGTTTAAAAGGCTTAACCAATGGGTTTTGAAA
CCAATAAGTAAAGATTTAAACACTTACAGCAATATGAAATTGGTGGTTGATAAGCGAGGCCGCCCGACTG
ATACGTTGATTTTCCAAGTTGAACTAGATAGACAAATGGATCTCGTAACCGAACTTGAGAACAACCAGAT
AAAAATGAATGGTGACAAAATACCAACAACCATTACATCAGATTCCTACCTACATAACGGACTAAGAAAA
ACACTACACGATGCTTTAACTGCAAAAATTCAGCTCACCAGTTTTGAGGCAAAATTTTTGAGTGACATGC
AAAGTAAGTATGATCTCAATGGTTCGTTCTCATGGCTCACGCAAAAACAACGAACCACACTAGAGAACAT
ACTGGCTAAATACGGAAGGATCTGAGGTTCTTATGGCTCTTGTATCTATCAGTGAAGCATCAAGACTAAC
AAACAAAAGTAGAACAACTGTTCACCGTTACATATCAAAGGGAAAACTGTCCATATGCACAGATGAAAAC
GGTGTAAAAAAGATAGATACATCAGAGCTTTTACGAGTTTTTGGTGCATTCAAAGCTGTTCACCATGAAC
AGATCGACAATGTAACCTCGAGATTACCGCCTTTGAGTGAGCTGATACCGCTCGCCGCAGCCGAACGACC
GAGCGCAGCGAGTCAGTGAGCGAGGAAGCCTGCATAACGCGAAGTAATCTTTTCGGTTTTAAAGAAAAAG
GGCAGGGTGGTGACACCTTGCCCTTCTAGGGCGGCGGATTTGTCCTACTCAGGAGAGCGTTCACCGACAA
ACAACAGATAAAACGAAAGGCCCAGTCTTTCGACTGAGCCTTTCGTTTTATTTGATGCCTTAAGACCCAC
TTTCACATTTAAGTTGTTTTTCTAATCCGCATATGATCAATTCAAGGCCGAATAAGAAGGCTGGCTCTGC
ACCTTGGTGATCAAATAATTCGATAGCTTGTCGTAATAATGGCGGCATACTATCAGTAGTAGGTGTTTCC
CTTTCTTCTTTAGCGACTTGATGCTCTTGATCTTCCAATACGCAACCTAAAGTAAAATGCCCCACTGCGC
TGAGTGCATATAATGCATTCTCTAGTGAAAAACCTTGTTGGCATAAAAAGGCTAATTGATTTTCGAGAGT
TTCATACTGTTTTTCTGTAGGCCGTGTACCTAAATGTACTTTTGCTCCATCGCGATGACTTAGTAAAGCA
CATCTAAAACTTTTAGCGTTATTACGTAAAAAATCTTGCCAGCTTTCCCCTTCTAAAGGGCAAAAGTGAG
TATGGTGCCTATCTAACATCTCAATGGCTAAGGCGTCGAGCAAAGCCCGCTTATTTTTTACATGCCAATA
CAATGTAGGCTGCTCTACACCTAGCTTCTGGGCGAGTTTACGGGTTGTTAAACCTTCGATTCCGACCTCA
TTAAGCAGCTCTAATGCGCTGTTAATCACTTTACTTTTATCTAAACGAGACATCATACTACCCCCTGTTA
AAGAGTGTTTCTCTGGCTGGGCTAGCACAATACCTAGGACTGAGCTAGCTGTCAAAAGCTTGCATGCCTG
CAGGTCGACTCTAGAGGATCCACGGGTACCAGCGTTTTGTTATCAATAAAAAAGGCCCCCCGATTTGGGA
GGCCTTTTTAGTTAGATTAGCGCAATTCAAAAAGATATCCTTGTCCGCGTACGGTGGTAATGACATCGTG
CGGATACTGGGCCTGTATTTTTTTCCGCAGACGCCCCATGAGAACATCAATGGTATGACTTTCCCGCAGT
TCCGCATCCGGATACAGCTGAAGCATCAGCGAATCTTTGCTGACCACTTTACCGTTGTTACGGATAAGCG
TTTCCATAATGGTGTATTCGAACGCCGTGAGTTTGATGACCTCTTCATTGACGGATAATTCCCGGCGTGA
GAGATCCACCTGGAACGGCGGGATGTTGATCACCTGGGAGGCCAGACCGCTATTACGGCGCATTAACGCC
TGCATACGCGCCATTACCTCTTCGATGTGGAATGGCTTCGTCACGTAGTCATCGGCCCCGGAGCTGAGAA
CCTCGACTTTATCCTGCCAGCCTTCGCGCGCGGTTAACACCAGAACCGGCAGTGAAACATCACTGCTGCG
CCAGCGGCGTATTAAGGAAAGGCCGTCTTCATCCGGCAGACCTAAATCGACAATAGCGATATCCGGAAGG
TGTTCATTAAGGTAGTAATCAGCTTCCCTGGCATCTTCTGCGGCATCGACCTGGTGACCTGAATCCTGGA
GCTGAACCTTCAGGTGGTGGCGTAATAATGCATTATCCTCTACAACCAGTACGCGCATCATTAGAAAACT
TCCTAGGCATGATTAAGATGTTTCAGTACGAAAATTGCTTTCATTGTTGATCTCCTTTTTAAGTGAACTT
GGGCCCGGTCAGTGCGTCCTGCTGATGTGCTCAGTATCTCTATCACTGATAGGGATGTCAATCTCTATCA
CTGATAGGGAGTCTTCGCGTAACGGTCGCCGTTATTAAACGGTTACGCGGGAGGAAATCCTTATCCGTCC
CGAAAACGGATATAAACGCAGAAAGGCCCACCCGAAGGTGAGCCAGTGTGACTCTAGTAGAGAGCGTTCA
CCGACAAACAACAGATAAAACGAAAGGCCCAGTCTTTCGACTGAGCCTTTCGTTTTATTTGATGCCTGGT
CTAGATTATTAGCGGCCGCAACGGCTGTCGTCAGTACAATTATGAGTGCCTGGGTTTATATGCGCCTCAT
TTGTACAGTTCATCCATACCATGCGTGATGCCCGCTGCGGTTACGAATTCCAGCAGAACCATATGATCGC
GTTTCTCGTTCGGATCTTTAGACAGAACGCTTTGCGTGCTCAGATAGTGATTGTCTGGCAGCAGAACAGG
ACCATCACCGATTGGAGTGTTTTGCTGGTAGTGATCAGCCAGCTGCACGCTGCCATCCTCCACGTTGTGG
CGAATTTTAAAATTCGCTTTAATGCCATTTTTTTGTTTATCGGCGGT
Features (pLannotate 1.2.2; 16 found; start..end, strand, type, name):
    474..1270    -  ncRNA          STnc510: Accession: RF02088 - Enterobacterial sRNA STnc510
   1325..1388    +  promoter       AmpR promoter: bla
   1389..2249    +  CDS            AmpR: β-lactamase; bla; confers resistance to ampicillin, carbenicillin, and related antibiotics
   2329..2363    +  terminator     lambda t0 terminator: minimal transcription terminator from phage lambda (Scholtissek and Grosse, 1987)
   2865..3087    +  rep_origin     pSC101 ori: low-copy replication origin that requires the Rep101 protein
   3135..4085    +  CDS            Rep101: RepA protein needed for replication with the pSC101 origin; rep101
   4388..4435    -  terminator     his operon terminator (fragment): This putative transcriptin terminator from the E. coli his operon has a 2-bp deletion introduced during synthesis. Its efficiency has not been determined.
   4448..4534    -  terminator     rrnB T1 terminator: Escherichia coli rrnB; transcription terminator T1 from the E. coli rrnB gene
   4540..5166    -  CDS            TetR: tetracycline repressor TetR; tetR; TetR binds to the tetracycline operator tetO to inhibit transcription. This inhibition can be relieved by adding tetracycline or doxycycline.
   5210..5235    -  promoter       J23119(SpeI) promoter (fragment): bacterial promoter (Registry of Standard Biological Parts BBa J23119) modified to end with an SpeI site
   5236..5280    -  misc_feature   MCS (fragment): pUC18/19 multiple cloning site
   5340..6011    -  CDS            phoP: PHOP_SALT1 - Experimental evidence at protein level: Swiss-Prot protein existence level 1. Member of the two-component regulatory system PhoP/PhoQ which regulates the expression of genes involved in virulence, adaptation to acidic and low Mg(2+) environments and resistance to host defense antimicrobial peptides. Essential for intramacrophage survival of S.typhimurium. In low periplasmic Mg(2+), PhoQ phosphorylates PhoP, resulting in the expression of PhoP-activated genes (PAG) and repression of PhoP-repressed genes (PRG). In high periplasmic Mg(2+), PhoQ dephosphorylates phospho-PhoP, resultin
   6097..6170    -  promoter       PLtetO-1 promoter: modified phage lambda PL promoter with tet operator sites (Lutz and Bujard, 1997)
   6247..6274    -  terminator     T7Te terminator: phage T7 early transcription terminator
   6290..6361    -  terminator     rrnB T1 terminator: transcription terminator T1 from the E. coli rrnB gene
   6440..456     -  CDS            superfolder GFP (across the origin): GFP variant that folds robustly even when fused to poorly folded proteins (Pédelacq et al., 2006)
