[The description below was written by a language model from this plasmid's Addgene catalogue record and pLannotate feature annotations shown in this document.]
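Description:
pAM006 is a low-copy bacterial expression and synthetic-biology plasmid of about 6.7 kb built on a pSC101* backbone. It replicates from the pSC101 origin together with the plasmid-encoded Rep101 (RepA) protein that this origin requires. It is selected with ampicillin through a β-lactamase gene driven by its own bla promoter and followed by a lambda t0 terminator.

The payload combines a transcriptional reporter with an inducible regulator module for the Salmonella PhoP/PhoQ two-component system. Superfolder GFP is placed under the PpagC promoter, a PhoP-activated promoter. The feature table does not label PpagC as such, but the region immediately upstream of sfgfp is annotated as matching the enterobacterial sRNA STnc510, which probably corresponds to this Salmonella-derived promoter fragment. The sfgfp reading frame spans the sequence origin and is followed by rrnB T1 and T7Te terminators.

A second cassette expresses S. Typhimurium PhoP, the response regulator, from the PLtetO-1 promoter. TetR is encoded on the same plasmid from a promoter annotated as a J23119 fragment, and its gene is followed by rrnB T1 and his operon terminators. TetR represses PLtetO-1 until a tetracycline-class inducer relieves it, so PhoP levels can be tuned.

Phosphorylated PhoP activates PpagC, so GFP fluorescence reports pathway activity. No PhoQ sensor kinase is annotated on this plasmid, so it would presumably have to come from the host or a companion construct. The associated work concerns high-throughput discovery of peptide activators of a bacterial sensor kinase, which is consistent with use of pAM006 as the response-regulator and readout component of such a screen.
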