Addgene plasmid #170010: pAM006
Purpose: Encodes PpagC-sfgfp reporter and TetR-controlled expression of S. Typhimurium PhoP
Depositing lab: Jeffrey Tabor. Depositing organization: Rice University. Publication: High-throughput discovery of peptide activators of a bacterial sensor kinase. Brink KR, Mu AM, Hoang KV, Groszman K, Gunn JS, Tabor JJ. bioRxiv 10.1101/2021.06.01.446581.
Backbone
  Vector backbone: pSC101*
  Vector type: Bacterial Expression, Synthetic Biology
Growth in bacteria
  Bacterial resistance: Ampicillin, 100 μg/mL
  Growth temperature: 37°C
  Growth strain: DH5alpha
  Copy number: Low Copy
Gene/Insert 1
  Gene/Insert name: Superfolder GFP (alt name: sfgfp)
  Species: Aequorea victoria
  Promoter: PpagC
  Cloning method: Unknown
  Sequencing primers: 5′ CGTCTAAGAAACCATTATTATCATGACATTAAC
Gene/Insert 2
  Gene/Insert name: PhoP
  Species: Salmonella enterica subsp. enterica serovar Typhimurium
  Promoter: PLTetO-1
  Cloning method: Unknown
  Sequencing primers: 5′ GAGTTTACGGGTTGTTAAACCTTC
Terms and licenses: Academic/Nonprofit Terms; Industry Terms: Not Available to Industry
Depositor comments: Please visit https://www.biorxiv.org/content/10.1101/2021.06.01.446581v1 for bioRxiv preprint.
How to cite: pAM006 was a gift from Jeffrey Tabor (Addgene plasmid # 170010 ; http://n2t.net/addgene:170010 ; RRID:Addgene_170010)
